Addgene plasmid #36368: pSMP-MBD2_1
Depositing lab: George Daley. Depositing organization: Boston Children's Hospital. Publication: Chromatin-modifying enzymes as modulators of reprogramming. Onder TT, Kara N, Cherry A, Sinha AU, Zhu N, Bernt KM, Cahan P, Marcarci BO, Unternaehrer J, Gupta PB, Lander ES, Armstrong SA, Daley GQ. Nature. 2012 Mar 4;483(7391):598-602. doi: 10.1038/nature10953. PubMed 22388813.
Backbone
  Vector backbone: pSMP
  Backbone manufacturer: Steve Elledge
  Backbone size w/o insert (bp): 6699
  Vector type: Mammalian Expression, Retroviral, RNAi
  Selectable markers: Puromycin
Growth in bacteria
  Bacterial resistance: Ampicillin, 100 μg/mL
  Growth temperature: 30°C
  Growth strain: Stbl3
  Copy number: High Copy
Gene/Insert
  Gene/Insert name: MBD2
  gRNA/shRNA sequence: CCTAGTAAATTACAGAAGA
  Species: H. sapiens (human)
  Entrez Gene: MBD2 (a.k.a. DMTase, NY-CO-41)
  Cloning method: Restriction Enzyme; 5′ cloning site XhoI (not destroyed); 3′ cloning site EcoRI (not destroyed)
  Sequencing primers: 5′ pSMP-F
Terms and licenses: Academic/Nonprofit Terms; Industry Terms: Not Available to Industry
How to cite: pSMP-MBD2_1 was a gift from George Daley (Addgene plasmid # 36368 ; http://n2t.net/addgene:36368 ; RRID:Addgene_36368)
