[The description below was written by a language model from this plasmid's Addgene catalogue record.]
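Description:
pSMP-MBD2_1 is a retroviral RNAi plasmid built on the pSMP backbone (about 6.7 kb without the insert) and designed to knock down human MBD2, the methyl-CpG binding domain protein 2 gene, in mammalian cells. The insert is a short hairpin RNA cassette directed against an MBD2 target site, cloned by restriction digestion between XhoI and EcoRI sites, both of which remain intact in the finished construct. The "_1" suffix suggests it is one of several hairpins against the same gene, although the record does not list the others. In bacteria the plasmid is maintained at high copy number under ampicillin selection; the use of a recombination-deficient host strain is consistent with the repeated sequences found in retroviral vectors, which can be prone to rearrangement.

As a retroviral vector, the plasmid is meant to be packaged into viral particles that deliver and stably integrate the shRNA cassette into target cells, and transduced cells can then be enriched with puromycin, the recorded mammalian selection marker. The record does not state which promoter drives the hairpin or the puromycin resistance gene, nor does it describe the hairpin scaffold, and no feature table is available to confirm the arrangement of LTRs, packaging signal or other elements. The associated publication concerns chromatin-modifying enzymes as modulators of reprogramming, so the construct was evidently used for loss-of-function testing of MBD2 in that context. It is more generally suitable for stable MBD2 knockdown in human cells.
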