>Addgene plasmid #36368 | pSMP-MBD2_1 | depositor partial sequence | sequence record 45525 | hairpin
TGCTGTTGACAGTGAGCGCGCCTAGTAAATTACAGAAGAATAGTGAAGCCACAGATGTATTCTTCTGTAA
TTTACTAGGCATGCCTACTGCCTCGGA
