>Addgene plasmid #36368 | pSMP-MBD2_1 | addgene partial sequence | sequence record 46619 | pSMP-F (5' TACATCGTGACCTGGGAAG 3')
AAGCCTCCGCCTCCTCTTCCTCCATCCGCCCCGTCTCTCCCCCTTGAACCTCCTCGTTCGACCCCGCCTC
GATCCTCCCTTTATCCAGCCCTCACTCCTTCTCTAGGCGCCGGAATTAGATCTCTCGACTAGGGATAACA
GGGTAATTGTTTGAATGAGGCTTCAGTACTTTACAGAATCGTTGCCTGCACATCTTGGAAACACTTGCTG
GGATTACTTCTTCAGGTTAACCCAACAGAAGGCTCGAGAAGGTATATTGCTGTTGACAGTGAGCGCGCCT
AGTAAATTACAGAAGAATAGTGAAGCCACAGATGTATTCTTCTGTAATTTACTAGGCATGCCTACTGCCT
CGGAATTCAAGGGGCTACTTTAGGAGCAATTATCTTGTTTACTAAAACTGAATACCTTGCTATCTCTTTG
ATACATTTTTACAAAGCTGAATTAAAATGGTATAAATTAAATCACTTTTTTCAATTGGAAGACTAATGCG
TTTAAACACGCGGCGACGCGTTCTACCGGGTAGGGGAGGCGCTTTTCCCAAGGCAGTCTGGAGCATGCGC
TTTAGCAGCCCCGCTGGGCACTTGGCGCTACACAAGTGGCCTCTGGCCTCGCACACATTCCACATCCACC
GGTAGGCGCCAACCGGCTCCGTTCTTTGGTGGCCCCTTCGCGCCACCTTCTACTCCTCCCCTAGTCAGGA
AGTTCCCCCCCGCCCCGCAGCTCGCGTCGTGCAGGACGTGACAAATGGAAGTAGCACGTCTCACTAGTCT
CGTGCAGATGGACAGCACCGCTGAGCAATGGAAGCGGGTAGGCCTTTGGGGCAGCGGCCAATAGCAGCTT
TGCTCCTTCGCTTTCTGGGCTCA
